>Addgene plasmid #55365 | mCerulean-EB3-7 | depositor partial sequence | sequence record 85769 | insert sequence
ACGTCAGATCCGCTAGCGCTACCGGACTCAGATCTCGAGCTCAAGCTTCGAATTCTGCAGTCGACTGCCA
CCATGGCCGTCAATGTGTACTCCACATCTGTGACCAGTGAAAATCTGAGTCGCCATGATATGCTTGCATG
GGTCAACGACTCCCTGCACCTCAACTATACCAAGATAGAACAGCTTTGTTCAGGGGCAGCCTACTGCCAG
TTCATGGACATGCTCTTCCCCGGCTGTGTGCACTTGAGGAAAGTGAAGTTCCAGGCCAAACTAGAGCATG
AATACATCCACAACTTCAAGGTGCTGCAAGCAGCTTTCAAGAAGATGGGTGTTGACAAAATCATTCCTGT
AGAGAAATTAGTGAAAGGAAAATTCCAAGATAATTTTGAGTTTATTCAGTGGTTTAAGAAATTCTTTGAC
GCAAACTATGATGGAAAGGATTACAACCCTCTGCTGGCGCGGCAGGGCCAGGACGTAGCGCCACCTCCTA
ACCCAGGTGATCAGATCTTCAACAAATCCAAGAAACTCATTGGCACAGCAGTTCCACAGAGGACGTCCCC
CACAGGCCCAAAAAACATGCAGACCTCTGGCCGGCTGAGCAATGTGGCCCCCCCCTGCATTCTCCGGAAG
AATCCTCCATCAGCCCGAAATGGCGGCCATGAGACTGATGCCCAAATTCTTGAACTCAACCAACAGCTGG
TGGACTTGAAGCTGACAGTGGATGGGCTGGAGAAGGAACGTGACTTCTACTTCAGCAAACTTCGTGACAT
CGAGCTCATCTGCCAGGAGCATGAAAGTGAAAACAGCCCTGTTATCTCAGGCATCATTGGCATCCTCTAT
GCCACAGAGGAAGGATTCGCACCCCCTGAGGACGATGAGATTGAAGAGCATCAACAAGAAGACCAGGACG
AGTACCTGGATCCACCGGTCGCCACCATGGTGAGCAAGGGCGAGGAGCTGTTCACCGGGGTGGTGCCCAT
CCTGGTCGAGCTGGACGGCGACGTAAACGGCCACAAGTTCAGCGTGTCCGGCGAGGGCGAGGGCGATGCC
ACCTACGGCAAGCTGACCCTGAAGTTCATCTGCACCACCGGCAAGCTGCCCGTGCCCTGGCCCACCCTCG
TGACCACCCTGACCTGGGGCGTGCAGTGCTTCGCCCGCTACCCCGACCACATGAAGCAGCACGACTTCTT
CAAGTCCGCCATGCCCGAAGGCTACGTCCAGGAGCGCACCATCTTCTTCAAGGACGACGGCAACTACAAG
ACCCGCGCCGAGGTGAAGTTCGAGGGCGACACCCTGGTGAACCGCATCGAGCTGAAGGGCATCGACTTCA
AGGAGGACGGCAACATCCTGGGGCACAAGCTGGAGTACAACGCCATCAGCGACAACGTCTATATCACCGC
CGACAAGCAGAAGAACGGCATCAAGGCCAACTTCAAGATCCGCCACAACATCGAGGACGGCAGCGTGCAG
CTCGCCGACCACTACCAGCAGAACACCCCCATCGGCGACGGCCCCGTGCTGCTGCCCGACAACCACTACC
TGAGCACCCAGTCCAAGCTGAGCAAAGACCCCAACGAGAAGCGCGATCACATGGTCCTGCTGGAGTTCGT
GACCGCCGCCGGGATCACTCTCGGCATGGACGAGCTGTACAAGTAAAGCGGCCGCGACTCTAGATCATAA
TCAGCCATACCACATT
