[The description below was written by a language model from this plasmid's Addgene catalogue record.]
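Description:
mCerulean-EB3-7 is a mammalian expression plasmid that produces human EB3 (encoded by MAPRE3), a microtubule end-binding protein, fused to the cyan fluorescent protein mCerulean. The insert sits in an mCerulean backbone of about 4.75 kb (size without insert), and the record indicates that the fluorescent protein lies at the C terminus of the fusion, so EB3 is translated first and mCerulean follows it. The "7" in the name may refer to a linker between the two parts, but the record does not say what it means. Expression is driven by the CMV promoter, a strong constitutive promoter in most mammalian cell lines. The listed 3′ sequencing primer implies that an SV40 polyadenylation signal lies downstream of the fusion, although no feature table is provided to confirm the layout, and the cloning method is recorded as unknown.

The plasmid is maintained in E. coli at high copy number under kanamycin selection. For mammalian cells it carries a neomycin resistance marker, so stably transfected cells can be selected with G418.

The stated purpose is localization: the fusion serves as a fluorescent marker for microtubule ends. EB-family proteins accumulate at the growing plus ends of microtubules, so tagged EB3 is commonly used in live-cell imaging to follow growing microtubule tips. mCerulean is recorded with excitation at 433 nm and emission at 475 nm, which places the signal in the cyan channel and allows it to be combined with spectrally distinct yellow or red reporters in multicolour experiments.
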