Addgene plasmid #55365: mCerulean-EB3-7
Purpose: Localization: MT End Binding Protein, Excitation: 433, Emission: 475
Depositing lab: Michael Davidson. Depositing organization: Florida State University, Tallahassee.
Backbone
  Vector backbone: mCerulean
  Backbone size w/o insert (bp): 4750
  Vector type: Mammalian Expression
  Selectable markers: Neomycin (select with G418)
Growth in bacteria
  Bacterial resistance: Kanamycin, 50 μg/mL
  Growth temperature: 37°C
  Growth strain: DH5alpha
  Copy number: High Copy
Gene/Insert
  Gene/Insert name: EB3 (alt name: NM_012326.2)
  Species: H. sapiens (human)
  Entrez Gene: MAPRE3 (a.k.a. EB3, EBF3, EBF3-S, RP3)
  Promoter: CMV
  Tag / fusion protein: mCerulean (C terminal on backbone)
  Cloning method: Unknown
  Sequencing primers: 5′ CMV-F; 3′ SV40pA-R
Terms and licenses: Academic/Nonprofit Terms; Industry Terms: Not Available to Industry
Depositor comments: . Excitation = 433; Emission = 475
How to cite: mCerulean-EB3-7 was a gift from Michael Davidson (Addgene plasmid # 55365 ; http://n2t.net/addgene:55365 ; RRID:Addgene_55365)
